>Addgene plasmid #170282 | pETDuet-1 TIM8,13 | addgene full sequence | sequence record 334956 | Addgene NGS Result
TAATACGACTCACTATAGGGGAATTGTGAGCGGATAACAATTCCCCTCTAGAAATAATTTTGTTTAACTT
TAAGAAGGAGATATACCATGGGCAGCAGCCATCACCATCATCACCACAGCCAGGATCCGGAGAATCTGTA
TTTTCAAGGTGGTCTGAGCAGCATCTTTGGTGGTGGTGCGCCGAGCCAGCAGAAGGAAGCGGCGACCACC
GCGAAGACCACCCCGAACCCGATCGCGAAGGAGCTGAAAAACCAGATTGCGCAAGAACTGGCGGTGGCGA
ACGCGACCGAGCTGGTTAACAAGATCAGCGAGAACTGCTTCGAAAAATGCCTGACCAGCCCGTACGCGAC
CCGTAACGACGCGTGCATTGATCAGTGCCTGGCGAAATATATGCGTAGCTGGAACGTTATCAGCAAGGCG
TACATCAGCCGTATCCAGAATGCGAGCGCGAGCGGTGAAATCTAAAAGCTTGCGGCCGCATAATGCTTAA
GTCGAACAGAAAGTAATCGTATTGTACACGGCCGCATAATCGAAATTAATACGACTCACTATAGGGGAAT
TGTGAGCGGATAACAATTCCCCATCTTAGTATATTAGTTAAGTATAAGAAGGAGATATACATATGAGCAG
CCTGAGCACCAGCGACCTGGCGAGCCTGGACGACACCAGCAAGAAAGAGATTGCGACCTTCCTGGAGGGC
GAAAACAGCAAGCAGAAAGTGCAAATGAGCATCCACCAGTTCACCAACATTTGCTTTAAGAAATGCGTGG
AGAGCGTTAACGACAGCAACCTGAGCAGCCAGGAAGAGCAATGCCTGAGCAACTGCGTGAATCGCTTTCT
GGACACCAACATCCGCATCGTGAACGGTCTGCAAAATACCCGCTAACTCGAGTCTGGTAAAGAAACCGCT
GCTGCGAAATTTGAACGCCAGCACATGGACTCGTCTACTAGCGCAGCTTAATTAACCTAGGCTGCTGCCA
CCGCTGAGCAATAACTAGCATAACCCCTTGGGGCCTCTAAACGGGTCTTGAGGGGTTTTTTGCTGAAAGG
AGGAACTATATCCGGATTGGCGAATGGG
[124 nt withheld, positions 1079-1202]
C
[91 nt withheld, positions 1204-1294]
A
[49 nt withheld, positions 1296-1344]
CCTTTGACGTTGGAGTCCACGTTCTTT
[37 nt withheld, positions 1372-1408]
ACCCTATCTCGGTCTATTCTTTTGATTTATAAGGGATTTTGCCGATTTCGGCCTATTGGTTAAAAAATGA
GCTGATTTAACAAAAATTTAACGCGAATTTTAACAAAATATTAACGTTTACAATTTCTGGCGGCACGATG
GCATGAGATTATCAAAAAGGATCTTCACCTAGATCCTTTTAAATTAAAAATGAAGTTTTAAATCAATCTA
AAGTATATATGAGTAAACTTGGTCTGACAGTTACCAATGCTTAATCAGTGAGGCACCTATCTCAGCGATC
TGTCTATTTCGTTCATCCATAGTTGCCTGACTCCCCGTCGTGTAGATAACTACGATACGGGAGGGCTTAC
CATCTGGCCCCAGTGCTGCAATGATACCGCGAGACCCACGCTCACCGGCTCCAGATTTATCAGCAATAAA
CCAGCCAGCCGGAAGGGCCGAGCGCAGAAGTGGTCCTGCAACTTTATCCGCCTCCATCCAGTCTATTAAT
TGTTGCCGGGAAGCTAGAGTAAGTAGTTCGCCAGTTAATAGTTTGCGCAACGTTGTTGCCATTGCTACAG
GCATCGTGGTGTCACGCTCGTCGTTTGGTATGGCTTCATTCAGCTCCGGTTCCCAACGATCAAGGCGAGT
TACATGATCCCCCATGTTGTGCAAAAAAGCGGTTAGCTCCTTCGGTCCTCCGATCGTTGTCAGAAGTAAG
TTGGCCGCAGTGTTATCACTCATGGTTATGGCAGCACTGCATAATTCTCTTACTGTCATGCCATCCGTAA
GATGCTTTTCTGTGACTGGTGAGTACTCAACCAAGTCATTCTGAGAATAGTGTATGCGGCGACCGAGTTG
CTCTTGCCCGGCGTCAATACGGGATAATACCGCGCCACATAGCAGAACTTTAAAAGTGCTCATCATTGGA
AAACGTTCTTCGGGGCGAAAACTCTCAAGGATCTTACCGCTGTTGAGATCCAGTTCGATGTAACCCACTC
GTGCACCCAACTGATCTTCAGCATCTTTTACTTTCACCAGCGTTTCTGGGTGAGCAAAAACAGGAAGGCA
AAATGCCGCAAAAAAGGGAATAAGGGCGACACGGAAATGTTGAATACTCATACTCTTCCTTTTTCAATCA
TGATTGAAGCATTTATCAGGGTTATTGTCTCATGAGCGGATACATATTTGAATGTATTTAGAAAAATAAA
CAAATAGGTCATGACCAAAATCCCTTAACGTGAGTTTTCGTTCCACTGAGCGTCAGACCCCGTAGAAAAG
ATCAAAGGATCTTCTTGAGATCCTTTTTTTCTGCGCGTAATCTGCTGCTTGCAAACAAAAAAACCACCGC
TACCAGCGGTGGTTTGTTTGCCGGATCAAGAGCTACCAACTCTTTTTCCGAAGGTAACTGGCTTCAGCAG
AGCGCAGATACCAAATACTGTCCTTCTAGTGTAGCCGTAGTTAGGCCACCACTTCAAGAACTCTGTAGCA
CCGCCTACATACCTCGCTCTGCTAATCCTGTTACCAGTGGCTGCTGCCAGTGGCGATAAGTCGTGTCTTA
CCGGGTTGGACTCAAGACGATAGTTACCGGATAAGGCGCAGCGGTCGGGCTGAACGGGGGGTTCGTGCAC
ACAGCCCAGCTTGGAGCGAACGACCTACACCGAACTGAGATACCTACAGCGTGAGCTATGAGAAAGCGCC
ACGCTTCCCGAAGGGAGAAAGGCGGACAGGTATCCGGTAAGCGGCAGGGTCGGAACAGGAGAGCGCACGA
GGGAGCTTCCAGGGGGAAACGCCTGGTATCTTTATAGTCCTGTCGGGTTTCGCCACCTCTGACTTGAGCG
TCGATTTTTGTGATGCTCGTCAGGGGGGCGGAGCCTATGGAAAAACGCCAGCAACGCGGCCTTTTTACGG
TTCCTGGCCTTTTGCTGGCCTTTTGCTCACATGTTCTTTCCTGCGTTATCCCCTGATTCTGTGGATAACC
GTATTACCGCCTTTGAGTGAGCTGATACCGCTCGCCGCAGCCGAACGACCGAGCGCAGCGAGTCAGTGAG
CGAGGAAGCGGAAGAGCGCCTGATGCGGTATTTTCTCCTTACGCATCTGTGCGGTATTTCACACCGCAAT
GGTGCACTCTCAGTACAATCTGCTCTGATGCCGCATAGTTAAGCCAGTATACACTCCGCTATCGCTACGT
GACTGGGTCATGGCTGCGCCCCGACACCCGCCAACACCCGCTGACGCGCCCTGACGGGCTTGTCTGCTCC
CGGCATCCGCTTACAGACAAGCTGTGACCGTCTCCGGGAGCTGCATGTGTCAGAGGTTTTCACCGTCATC
ACCGAAACGCGCGAGGCAGCTGCGGTAAAGCTCATCAGCGTGGTCGTGAAGCGATTCACAGATGTCTGCC
TGTTCATCCGCGTCCAGCTCGTTGAGTTTCTCCAGAAGCGTTAATGTCTGGCTTCTGATAAAGCGGGCCA
TGTTAAGGGCGGTTTTTTCCTGTTTGGTCACTGATGCCTCCGTGTAAGGGGGATTTCTGTTCATGGGGGT
AATGATACCGATGAAACGAGAGAGGATGCTCACGATACGGGTTACTGATGATGAACATGCCCGGTTACTG
GAACGTTGTGAGGGTAAACAACTGGCGGTATGGATGCGGCGGGACCAGAGAAAAATCACTCAGGGTCAAT
GCCAGCGCTTCGTTAATACAGATGTAGGTGTTCCACAGGGTAGCCAGCAGCATCCTGCGATGCAGATCCG
GAACATAATGGTGCAGGGCGCTGACTTCCGCGTTTCCAGACTTTACGAAACACGGAAACCGAAGACCATT
CATGTTGTTGCTCAGGTCGCAGACGTTTTGCAGCAGCAGTCGCTTCACGTTCGCTCGCGTATCGGTGATT
CATTCTGCTAACCAGTAAGGCAACCCCGCCAGCCTAGCCGGGTCCTCAACGACAGGAGCACGATCATGCT
AGTCATGCCCCGCGCCCACCGGAAGGAGCTGACTGGGTTGAAGGCTCTCAAGGGCATCGGTCGAGATCCC
GGTGCCTAATGAGTGAGCTAACTTACATTAATTGCGTTGCGCTCACTGCCCGCTTTCCAGTCGGGAAACC
TGTCGTGCCAGCTGCATTAATGAATCGGCCAACGCGCGGGGAGAGGCGGTTTGCGTATTGGGCGCCAGGG
TGGTTTTTCTTTTCACCAGTGAGACGGGCAACAGCTGATTGCCCTTCACCGCCTGGCCCTGAGAGAGTTG
CAGCAAGCGGTCCACGCTGGTTTGCCCCAGCAGGCGAAAATCCTGTTTGATGGTGGTTAACGGCGGGATA
TAACATGAGCTGTCTTCGGTATCGTCGTATCCCACTACCGAGATGTCCGCACCAACGCGCAGCCCGGACT
CGGTAATGGCGCGCATTGCGCCCAGCGCCATCTGATCGTTGGCAACCAGCATCGCAGTGGGAACGATGCC
CTCATTCAGCATTTGCATGGTTTGTTGAAAACCGGACATGGCACTCCAGTCGCCTTCCCGTTCCGCTATC
GGCTGAATTTGATTGCGAGTGAGATATTTATGCCAGCCAGCCAGACGCAGACGCGCCGAGACAGAACTTA
ATGGGCCCGCTAACAGCGCGATTTGCTGGTGACCCAATGCGACCAGATGCTCCACGCCCAGTCGCGTACC
GTCTTCATGGGAGAAAATAATACTGTTGATGGGTGTCTGGTCAGAGACATCAAGAAATAACGCCGGAACA
TTAGTGCAGGCAGCTTCCACAGCAATGGCATCCTGGTCATCCAGCGGATAGTTAATGATCAGCCCACTGA
CGCGTTGCGCGAGAAGATTGTGCACCGCCGCTTTACAGGCTTCGACGCCGCTTCGTTCTACCATCGACAC
CACCACGCTGGCACCCAGTTGATCGGCGCGAGATTTAATCGCCGCGACAATTTGCGACGGCGCGTGCAGG
GCCAGACTGGAGGTGGCAACGCCAATCAGCAACGACTGTTTGCCCGCCAGTTGTTGTGCCACGCGGTTGG
GAATGTAATTCAGCTCCGCCATCGCCGCTTCCACTTTTTCCCGCGTTTTCGCAGAAACGTGGCTGGCCTG
GTTCACCACGCGGGAAACGGTCTGATAAGAGACACCGGCATACTCTGCGACATCGTATAACGTTACTGGT
TTCACATTCACCACCCTGAATTGACTCTCTTCCGGGCGCTATCATGCCATACCGCGAAAGGTTTTGCGCC
ATTCGATGGTGTCCGGGATCTCGACGCTCTCCCTTATGCGACTCCTGCATTAGGAAGCAGCCCAGTAGTA
GGTTGAGGCCGTTGAGCACCGCCGCCGCAAGGAATGGTGCATGCAAGGAGATGGCGCCCAACAGTCCCCC
GGCCACGGGGCCTGCCACCATACCCACGCCGAAACAAGCGCTCATGAGCCCGAAGTGGCGAGCCCGATCT
TCCCCATCGGTGATGTCGGCGATATAGGCGCCAGCAACCGCACCTGTGGCGCCGGTGATGCCGGCCACGA
TGCGTCCGGCGTAGAGGATCGAGATCGATCTCGATCCCGCGAAAT
Features (pLannotate 1.2.2; 22 found; start..end, strand, type, name):
      1..19      +  promoter       T7 promoter: promoter for bacteriophage T7 RNA polymerase
     20..44      +  protein_bind   lac operator: The lac repressor binds to the lac operator to inhibit transcription in E. coli. This inhibition can be relieved by adding lactose or isopropyl-β-D-thiogalactopyranoside (IPTG). lac repressor encoded by lacI
     59..81      +  RBS            RBS: efficient ribosome binding site from bacteriophage T7 gene 10 (Olins and Rangwala, 1989)
    151..462     +  CDS            TIM13: TIM13_YEAST - Experimental evidence at protein level: Swiss-Prot protein existence level 1. Mitochondrial intermembrane chaperone that participates in the import and insertion of some multi-pass transmembrane proteins into the mitochondrial inner membrane. Also required for the transfer of beta-barrel precursors from the TOM complex to the sorting and assembly machinery (SAM complex) of the outer membrane. Acts as a chaperone-like protein that protects the hydrophobic precursors from aggregation and guide them through the mitochondrial intermembrane space. The TIM8- TIM13 complex is non essent
    537..555     +  promoter       T7 promoter: promoter for bacteriophage T7 RNA polymerase
    556..580     +  protein_bind   lac operator: The lac repressor binds to the lac operator to inhibit transcription in E. coli. This inhibition can be relieved by adding lactose or isopropyl-β-D-thiogalactopyranoside (IPTG). lac repressor encoded by lacI
    623..883     +  CDS            TIM8: TIM8_YEAST - Experimental evidence at protein level: Swiss-Prot protein existence level 1. Mitochondrial intermembrane chaperone that participates in the import and insertion of some multi-pass transmembrane proteins into the mitochondrial inner membrane. Also required for the transfer of beta-barrel precursors from the TOM complex to the sorting and assembly machinery (SAM complex) of the outer membrane. Acts as a chaperone-like protein that protects the hydrophobic precursors from aggregation and guide them through the mitochondrial intermembrane space. The TIM8- TIM13 complex is non essenti
    899..940     +  CDS            S-Tag (fragment): affinity and epitope tag derived from pancreatic ribonuclease A
    970..987     +  CDS            SET1 (fragment): solubility-enhancement tag derived from T7 phage gene 10B
    995..1042    +  terminator     T7 terminator: transcription terminator for bacteriophage T7 RNA polymerase
   1079..1534    +  rep_origin     f1 ori (sequence partly withheld): f1 bacteriophage origin of replication; arrow indicates direction of (+) strand synthesis
   1649..2509    -  CDS            AmpR: β-lactamase; bla; confers resistance to ampicillin, carbenicillin, and related antibiotics
   2510..2602    -  promoter       AmpR promoter: bla
   2683..3271    +  rep_origin     ori: high-copy-number ColE1/pMB1/pBR322/pUC origin of replication
   3457..3596    -  misc_feature   bom: basis of mobility region from pBR322
   3698..3889    -  CDS            rop: Rop protein, which maintains plasmids at low copy number; rop
   3906..4286    +  CDS            YPB1_ECOLX: Protein predicted: Swiss-Prot protein existence level 4. From Escherichia coli.
   4348..4412    -  CDS            TcR (fragment): tetracycline efflux protein; tet; confers resistance to tetracycline
   4427..4448    -  protein_bind   CAP binding site: CAP binding activates transcription in the presence of cAMP. E. coli catabolite activator protein
   4461..5543    -  CDS            lacI: lac repressor; lacI; The lac repressor binds to the lac operator to inhibit transcription in E. coli. This inhibition can be relieved by adding lactose or isopropyl-β-D-thiogalactopyranoside (IPTG).
   5544..5621    -  promoter       lacI promoter: lacI
   5629..5908    -  CDS            TcR (fragment): tetracycline efflux protein; tet; confers resistance to tetracycline
