[The description below was written by a language model from this plasmid's Addgene catalogue record and pLannotate feature annotations shown in this document.]
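Description:
pETDuet-1 TIM8,13 is a bacterial co-expression plasmid of about 5.9 kb, built on the pETDuet-1 backbone, that produces two small yeast (S. cerevisiae) mitochondrial intermembrane-space chaperone subunits, Tim8 and Tim13, from a single vector in E. coli. Both coding sequences are recorded as codon-optimized for E. coli. The plasmid is maintained through a ColE1/pBR322-type origin accompanied by the bom region and the rop gene, which moderates copy number, and it is selected with ampicillin via the β-lactamase gene. An f1 origin is also present. Short tetracycline-resistance fragments in the annotation are non-functional remnants of the pBR322 lineage.

The payload consists of two tandem expression units in the same orientation. Each is driven by its own T7 promoter with an adjacent lac operator, and a single T7 terminator lies downstream of the second unit. The first unit, with an annotated T7 gene 10 ribosome binding site, encodes Tim13. According to the catalogue entry it carries a TEV-cleavable N-terminal His tag. That tag is not annotated separately in the feature table, but the gap between the ribosome binding site and the TIM13 coding sequence could accommodate it. The second unit encodes Tim8. The S-tag fragment annotated after it is a backbone element, and the record lists no tag on Tim8. The backbone lacI gene supplies lac repressor, so expression is held off until IPTG induction in a host that provides T7 RNA polymerase. Co-expression should allow the Tim8–Tim13 complex to be purified through the His tag on Tim13, which TEV protease can then remove. The associated work concerns the structural basis of client specificity in mitochondrial membrane-protein chaperones.
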