Addgene plasmid #170282: pETDuet-1 TIM8,13
Purpose: Expresses both yeast Tim8 and yeast Tim13 (the latter with cleavable N-ter His-tag), codon-optimized for E. coli production
Depositing lab: Paul Schanda. Depositing organization: Institut de Biologie Structurale. Publication: Structural basis of client specificity in mitochondrial membrane-protein chaperones. Sucec I, Wang Y, Dakhlaoui O, Weinhaupl K, Jores T, Costa D, Hessel A, Brennich M, Rapaport D, Lindorff-Larsen K, Bersch B, Schanda P. Sci Adv. 2020 Dec 18;6(51). pii: 6/51/eabd0263. doi: 10.1126/sciadv.abd0263. Print 2020 Dec. PubMed 33355130.
Backbone
  Vector backbone: pETDuet-1
  Total vector size (bp): 5900
  Vector type: Bacterial Expression
Growth in bacteria
  Bacterial resistance: Ampicillin, 100 μg/mL
  Growth temperature: 37°C
  Growth strain: DH5alpha
  Copy number: Unknown
Gene/Insert
  Gene/Insert name: yeast Tim8 and Tim13
  Species: S. cerevisiae (budding yeast)
  GenBank ID: NM_001184382.1, NM_001181310.3
  Entrez Gene: TIM8 (a.k.a. YJR135W-A)
  Tag / fusion protein: TEV-cleavable N-terminal His tag on Tim13 (on backbone) (N terminal on backbone)
Terms and licenses: Academic/Nonprofit Terms; Industry Terms: Not Available to Industry
How to cite: pETDuet-1 TIM8,13 was a gift from Paul Schanda (Addgene plasmid # 170282 ; http://n2t.net/addgene:170282 ; RRID:Addgene_170282)
